Addgene plasmid #61035: pCRII HSPB8
Purpose: Probe for HSPB8 for in situ hybridization in zebrafish
Depositing lab: Lara Hutson. Depositing organization: Williams College. Publication: Developmental expression patterns of the zebrafish small heat shock proteins. Marvin M, O'Rourke D, Kurihara T, Juliano CE, Harrison KL, Hutson LD. Dev Dyn. 2008 Feb;237(2):454-63. 10.1002/dvdy.21414 PubMed 18161059.
Backbone
  Vector backbone: pCRII
  Vector type: Bacterial Expression
Growth in bacteria
  Bacterial resistance: Ampicillin, 100 μg/mL
  Growth temperature: 37°C
  Growth strain: DH5alpha
  Copy number: High Copy
Gene/Insert
  Gene/Insert name: HSPB8 (alt name: heat shock protein b8)
  Species: D. rerio (zebrafish)
  GenBank ID: BC057441
  Entrez Gene: hspb8 (a.k.a. DKEY-1K23.2, fc09c11, wu:fc04b04, wu:fc09c11, zgc:64202)
  Cloning method: Unknown
  Sequencing primers: 5′ T7; 3′ SP6
Terms and licenses: Academic/Nonprofit Terms; Industry Terms: Not Available to Industry
Depositor comments: linearize with BamHI, transcribe with T7, probe length is 650.
How to cite: pCRII HSPB8 was a gift from Lara Hutson (Addgene plasmid # 61035 ; http://n2t.net/addgene:61035 ; RRID:Addgene_61035)
