[The description below was written by a language model from this plasmid's Addgene catalogue record.]
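Description:
pCRII HSPB8 is a bacterial plasmid that serves as a template for making an RNA probe against zebrafish (Danio rerio) hspb8, the gene encoding the small heat shock protein b8. It is built on the pCRII backbone, a cloning vector generally used to capture PCR products, in which the cloning site is flanked by opposing phage RNA polymerase promoters. The record lists T7 and SP6 as the 5′ and 3′ sequencing primers, consistent with that arrangement. The plasmid is maintained at high copy in standard E. coli cloning strains under ampicillin selection. Although it is catalogued as a bacterial expression vector, its stated role is in vitro transcription rather than protein production. No feature table is provided, so the origin of replication and any additional markers on the backbone are not documented here, and the cloning method is recorded as unknown.

The insert derives from zebrafish hspb8 cDNA. According to the depositor's notes, the plasmid is linearized with BamHI and transcribed from the T7 promoter, giving a run-off transcript of about 650 nucleotides. Linearizing downstream of the insert defines the end of the transcript, so the probe has a fixed length and does not read through into vector sequence. The record does not explicitly state the insert's orientation, but a probe intended for in situ hybridization would normally be antisense to the mRNA. The construct is intended for in situ hybridization in zebrafish, and it is associated with a study of the developmental expression patterns of the zebrafish small heat shock protein family.
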