>Addgene plasmid #61035 | pCRII HSPB8 | addgene partial sequence | sequence record 101166 | M13pUC-Fwd 5'-CCCAGTCACGACGTTGTAAAACG-3'
GAATTGTAATACGACTCACTATAGGGCGAATTGGGCCCTCTAGATGCATGCTCGAGCGGCCGCCAGTGTG
ATGGATATCTGCAGAATTCGCCCTTTTGCACACTTCCCTTGTCACTTGATTATTAGCTCTATCACATTAA
CTTATTTTCATTGATGTTGTATTTGACCTAACCAGATACAGTAGAGTAACTTTTGATGATTTATGGACTA
TTTGCTTTCAGATTAATGACTTTTTGATTTAAGTATATGTTTGAAACTGATAAACCTAGATTGTAGCGCG
GGCTTGGAACAAATAAGAGTTGCGCAATCTCCCGTTCACTCCCTGGCCTCAAAGGTTGTGGTTGAAGTCA
TGCTGGGCTCCTGAGGTCTGGCCTCAGGTTCTTCCATTGATTCTGCTGGCATTTCATTGCTGTAGAGGTA
GTACGGAGGGGTTTGTCGGGCTTCAATGATGAGAACCCCTTCCGGAGATAGAGAGGCAAACACAGTGACA
GGGTCCACATCCAATGGGATTTGAATTTTCTTTGTGAAGTTTTTGGTAACAATTCCTCCCTCGTCTTGCT
TTTCCTCATGTTTCCCTGACACCTCTACAAAGCCGTCTTTAGTTTTGACATTAAGCTCTTCGGGCTTGAA
GCTGTGCACGTTTACGCACACTTTCCACGGCTCGTCCGAGTCGGTCGGGGGCGCGCTGGCTCGTCGTGGG
CTCTCGGTGTACACAGAGCTGAAGCCCTGCGGGGAGCTCATACTCGCCCGCGGGAAGCCCGAGCGCAAAG
AGCCCGTCCACGGGGCGTCCAGGCGGTGGCTCAGGCGAGGCCGAGCCCACCCGGGCCAATCCATGGACAA
CTCATTGGGAAAGGGTGAAGGGCGAATTCCAGCACACTGGCGGCCGTTACTAGTGGATCCGAGCTCGGTA
CCAAGCTTGATGCATAGCTTGAGTATTCTATAGTGTCACCTAAATAGCTTGGCGTAATCATGGTCATAGC
TGTTTCCTGTGTGAAATTGTTATCCGCTCACAATTCCACACAACATACGAGCCGGAAGCATAAAGTGTAA
AGCCTGGG
