>Addgene plasmid #61035 | pCRII HSPB8 | addgene partial sequence | sequence record 101168 | M13pUC-Rev 5'-AGCGGATAACAATTTCACACAGG-3'
TGACCATGATTACGCCAAGCTATTTAGGTGACACTATAGAATACTCAAGCTATGCATCAAGCTTGGTACC
GAGCTCGGATCCACTAGTAACGGCCGCCAGTGTGCTGGAATTCGCCCTTCACCCTTTCCCAATGAGTTGT
CCATGGATTGGCCCGGGTGGGCTCGGCCTCGCCTGAGCCACCGCCTGGACGCCCCGTGGACGGGCTCTTT
GCGCTCGGGCTTCCCGCGGGCGAGTATGAGCTCCCCGCAGGGCTTCAGCTCTGTGTACACCGAGAGCCCA
CGACGAGCCAGCGCGCCCCCGACCGACTCGGACGAGCCGTGGAAAGTGTGCGTAAACGTGCACAGCTTCA
AGCCCGAAGAGCTTAATGTCAAAACTAAAGACGGCTTTGTAGAGGTGTCAGGGAAACATGAGGAAAAGCA
AGACGAGGGAGGAATTGTTACCAAAAACTTCACAAAGAAAATTCAAATCCCATTGGATGTGGACCCTGTC
ACTGTGTTTGCCTCTCTATCTCCGGAAGGGGTTCTCATCATTGAAGCCCGACAAACCCCTCCGTACTACC
TCTACAGCAATGAAATGCCAGCAGAATCAATGGAAGAACCTGAGGCCAGACCTCAGGAGCCCAGCATGAC
TTCAACCACAACCTTTGAGGCCAGGGAGTGAACGGGAGATTGCGCAACTCTTATTTGTTCCAAGCCCGCG
CTACAATCTAGGTTTATCAGTTTCAAACATATACTTAAATCAAAAAGTCATTAATCTGAAAGCAAATAGT
CCATAAATCATCAAAAGTTACTCTACTGTATCTGGTTAGGTCAAATACAACATCAATGAAAATAAGTTAA
TGTGATAGAGCTAATAATCAAGTGACAAGGGAAGTGTGCAAAAGGGCGAATTCTGCAGATATCCATCACA
CTGGCGGCCGCTCGAGCATGCATCTAGAGGGCCCAATTCGCCCTATAGTGAGTCGTATTACAATTCACTG
GCCGTCGTTTTACAACGTCGTGACTGGGAAAACCCTGG
